>Addgene plasmid #208549 | pKLV2-U6gRNA5(ETS1(11))-PGKpuro2ABFP-W | addgene full sequence | sequence record 419639 | Addgene NGS Result
GACGTCAATAATGACGTATGTTCCCATAGTAACGCCAATAGGGACTTTCCATTGACGTCAATGGGTGGAG
TATTTACGGTAAACTGCCCACTTGGCAGTACATCAAGTGTATCATATGCCAAGTACGCCCCCTATTGACG
TCAATGACGGTAAATGGCCCGCCTGGCATTATGCCCAGTACATGACCTTATGGGACTTTCCTACTTGGCA
GTACATCTACGTATTAGTCATCGCTATTACCATGGTGATGCGGTTTTGGCAGTACATCAATGGGCGTGGA
TAGCGGTTTGACTCACGGGGATTTCCAAGTCTCCACCCCATTGACGTCAATGGGAGTTTGTTTTGGCACC
AAAATCAACGGGACTTTCCAAAATGTCGTAACAACTCCGCCCCATTGACGCAAATGGGCGGTAGGCGTGT
ACGGTGGGAGGTCTATATAAGCAGCGCGTTTTGCCTGTACTGGGTCTCTCTGGTTAGACCAGATCTGAGC
CTGGGAGCTCTCTGGCTAACTAGGGAACCCACTGCTTAAGCCTCAATAAAGCTTGCCTTGAGTGCTTCAA
GTAGTGTGTGCCCGTCTGTTGTGTGACTCTGGTAACTAGAGATCCCTCAGACCCTTTTAGTCAGTGTGGA
AAATCTCTAGCAGTGGCGCCCGAACAGGGACTTGAAAGCGAAAGGGAAACCAGAGGAGCTCTCTCGACGC
AGGACTCGGCTTGCTGAAGCGCGCACGGCAAGAGGCGAGGGGCGGCGACTGGTGAGTACGCCAAAAATTT
TGACTAGCGGAGGCTAGAAGGAGAGAGATGGGTGCGAGAGCGTCAGTATTAAGCGGGGGAGAATTAGATC
GCGATGGGAAAAAATTCGGTTAAGGCCAGGGGGAAAGAAAAAATATAAATTAAAACATATAGTATGGGCA
AGCAGGGAGCTAGAACGATTCGCAGTTAATCCTGGCCTGTTAGAAACATCAGAAGGCTGTAGACAAATAC
TGGGACAGCTACAACCATCCCTTCAGACAGGATCAGAAGAACTTAGATCATTATATAATACAGTAGCAAC
CCTCTATTGTGTGCATCAAAGGATAGAGATAAAAGACACCAAGGAAGCTTTAGACAAGATAGAGGAAGAG
CAAAACAAAAGTAAGACCACCGCACAGCAAGCGGCCGGCCGCGCTGATCTTCAGACCTGGAGGAGGAGAT
ATGAGGGACAATTGGAGAAGTGAATTATATAAATATAAAGTAGTAAAAATTGAACCATTAGGAGTAGCAC
CCACCAAGGCAAAGAGAAGAGTGGTGCAGAGAGAAAAAAGAGCAGTGGGAATAGGAGCTTTGTTCCTTGG
GTTCTTGGGAGCAGCAGGAAGCACTATGGGCGCAGCGTCAATGACGCTGACGGTACAGGCCAGACAATTA
TTGTCTGGTATAGTGCAGCAGCAGAACAATTTGCTGAGGGCTATTGAGGCGCAACAGCATCTGTTGCAAC
TCACAGTCTGGGGCATCAAGCAGCTCCAGGCAAGAATCCTGGCTGTGGAAAGATACCTAAAGGATCAACA
GCTCCTGGGGATTTGGGGTTGCTCTGGAAAACTCATTTGCACCACTGCTGTGCCTTGGAATGCTAGTTGG
AGTAATAAATCTCTGGAACAGATTTGGAATCACACGACCTGGATGGAGTGGGACAGAGAAATTAACAATT
ACACAAGCTTAATACACTCCTTAATTGAAGAATCGCAAAACCAGCAAGAAAAGAATGAACAAGAATTATT
GGAATTAGATAAATGGGCAAGTTTGTGGAATTGGTTTAACATAACAAATTGGCTGTGGTATATAAAATTA
TTCATAATGATAGTAGGAGGCTTGGTAGGTTTAAGAATAGTTTTTGCTGTACTTTCTATAGTGAATAGAG
TTAGGCAGGGATATTCACCATTATCGTTTCAGACCCACCTCCCAACCCCGAGGGGACCCGACAGGCCCGA
AGGAATAGAAGAAGAAGGTGGAGAGAGAGACAGAGACAGATCCATTCGATTAGTGAACGGATCGGCACTG
CGTGCGCCAATTCTGCAGACAAATGGCAGTATTCATCCACAATTTTAAAAGAAAAGGGGGGATTGGGGGG
TACAGTGCAGGGGAAAGAATAGTAGACATAATAGCAACAGACATACAAACTAAAGAATTACAAAAACAAA
TTACAAAAATTCAAAATTTTCGGGTTTATTACAGGGACAGCAGAGATCCAGTTTGGTTAGTACCGGGCCC
TACGCGTCCAAGGTCGGGCAGGAAGAGGGCCTATTTCCCATGATTCCTTCATATTTGCATATACGATACA
AGGCTGTTAGAGAGATAATTAGAATTAATTTGACTGTAAACACAAAGATATTAGTACAAAATACGTGACG
TAGAAAGTAATAATTTCTTGGGTAGTTTGCAGTTTTAAAATTATGTTTTAAAATGGACTATCATATGCTT
ACCGTAACTTGAAAGTATTTCGATTTCTTGGCTTTATATATCTTGTGGAAAGGACGAAACACCGTGATCG
CCTCACCCAGTCCGTTTAAGAGCTATGCTGGAAACAGCATAGCAAGTTTAAATAAGGCTAGTCCGTTATC
AACTTGAAAAAGTGGCACCGAGTCGGTGCTTTTTTTGGATCCAATTCTACCGGGTAGGGGAGGCGCTTTT
CCCAAGGCAGTCTGGAGCATGCGCTTTAGCAGCCCCGCTGGGCACTTGGCGCTACACAAGTGGCCTCTGG
CCTCGCACACATTCCACATCCACCGGTAGGCGCCAACCGGCTCCGTTCTTTGGTGGCCCCTTCGCGCCAC
CTTCTACTCCTCCCCTAGTCAGGAAGTTCCCCCCCGCCCCGCAGCTCGCGTCGTGCAGGACGTGACAAAT
GGAAGTAGCACGTCTCACTAGTCTCGTGCAGATGGACAGCACCGCTGAGCAATGGAAGCGGGTAGGCCTT
TGGGGCAGCGGCCAATAGCAGCTTTGCTCCTTCGCTTTCTGGGCTCAGAGGCTGGGAAGGGGTGGGTCCG
GGGGCGGGCTCAGGGGCGGGCTCAGGGGCGGGGCGGGCGCCCGAAGGTCCTCCGGAGGCCCGGCATTCTG
CACGCTTCAAAAGCGCACGTCTGCCGCGCTGTTCTCCTCTTCCTCATCTCCGGGCCTTTCGACCTGCATC
CATCTAGATCTCGAGCAGCTGAAGCTTACCATGACCGAGTACAAGCCCACGGTGCGCCTCGCCACCCGCG
ACGACGTCCCCAGGGCCGTACGCACCCTCGCCGCCGCGTTCGCCGACTACCCCGCCACGCGCCACACCGT
CGATCCGGACCGCCACATCGAGCGGGTCACCGAGCTGCAAGAACTCTTCCTCACGCGCGTCGGGCTCGAC
ATCGGCAAGGTGTGGGTCGCGGACGACGGCGCCGCGGTGGCGGTCTGGACCACGCCGGAGAGCGTCGAAG
CGGGGGCGGTGTTCGCCGAGATCGGCCCGCGCATGGCCGAGTTGAGCGGTTCCCGGCTGGCCGCGCAGCA
ACAGATGGAAGGCCTCCTGGCGCCGCACCGGCCCAAGGAGCCCGCGTGGTTCCTGGCCACCGTCGGCGTC
TCGCCCGACCACCAGGGCAAGGGTCTGGGCAGCGCCGTCGTGCTCCCCGGAGTGGAGGCGGCCGAGCGCG
CCGGGGTGCCCGCCTTCCTGGAGACCTCCGCGCCCCGCAACCTCCCCTTCTACGAGCGGCTCGGCTTCAC
CGTCACCGCCGACGTCGAGGTGCCCGAAGGACCGCGCACCTGGTGCATGACCCGCAAGCCCGGTGCCGGC
GGCGGGTCCGGAGGAGAGGGCAGAGGAAGTCTCCTAACATGCGGTGACGTGGAGGAGAATCCTGGCCCAA
TGAGCGAGCTGATTAAGGAGAACATGCACATGAAGCTGTACATGGAGGGCACCGTGGACAACCATCACTT
CAAGTGCACATCCGAGGGCGAAGGCAAGCCCTACGAGGGCACCCAGACCATGAGAATCAAGGTGGTCGAG
GGCGGCCCTCTCCCCTTCGCCTTCGACATCCTGGCTACTAGCTTCCTCTACGGCAGCAAGACCTTCATCA
ACCACACCCAGGGCATCCCCGACTTCTTCAAGCAGTCCTTCCCTGAGGGCTTCACATGGGAGAGAGTCAC
CACATACGAGGACGGGGGCGTGCTGACCGCTACCCAGGACACCAGCCTCCAGGACGGCTGCCTCATCTAC
AACGTCAAGATCAGAGGGGTGAACTTCACATCCAACGGCCCTGTGATGCAGAAGAAAACACTCGGCTGGG
AGGCCTTCACCGAGACGCTGTACCCCGCTGACGGCGGCCTGGAAGGCAGAAACGACATGGCCCTGAAGCT
CGTGGGCGGGAGCCATCTGATCGCAAACATCAAGACCACATATAGATCCAAGAAACCCGCTAAGAACCTC
AAGATGCCTGGCGTCTACTATGTGGACTACAGACTGGAAAGAATCAAGGAGGCCAACAACGAGACCTACG
TCGAGCAGCACGAGGTGGCAGTGGCCAGATACTGCGACCTCCCTAGCAAACTGGGGCACAAGCTTAATTG
AGCGGCCGCTCAACCTCTGGATTACAAAATTTGTGAAAGATTGACTGGTATTCTTAACTATGTTGCTCCT
TTTACGCTATGTGGATACGCTGCTTTAATGCCTTTGTATCATGCTATTGCTTCCCGTATGGCTTTCATTT
TCTCCTCCTTGTATAAATCCTGGTTGCTGTCTCTTTATGAGGAGTTGTGGCCCGTTGTCAGGCAACGTGG
CGTGGTGTGCACTGTGTTTGCTGACGCAACCCCCACTGGTTGGGGCATTGCCACCACCTGTCAGCTCCTT
TCCGGGACTTTCGCTTTCCCCCTCCCTATTGCCACGGCGGAACTCATCGCCGCCTGCCTTGCCCGCTGCT
GGACAGGGGCTCGGCTGTTGGGCACTGACAATTCCGTGGTGTTGTCGGGGAAATCATCGTCCTTTCCTTG
GCTGCTCGCCTGTGTTGCCACCTGGATTCTGCGCGGGACGTCCTTCTGCTACGTCCCTTCGGCCCTCAAT
CCAGCGGACCTTCCTTCCCGCGGCCTGCTGCCGGCTCTGCGGCCTCTTCCGCGTCTACGCCTTCGCCCTC
AGACGAGTCGGATCTCCCTTTGGGCCGCCTCCCCGCAGGTACCTTTAAGACCAATGACTTACAAGGCAGC
TGTAGATCTTAGCCACTTTTTAAAAGAAAAGGGGGGACTGGAAGGGCTAATTCACTCCCAAAGAAGTCAA
GATCTGCTTTTTGCCTGTACTGGGTCTCTCTGGTTAGACCAGAGTCTCTCTGGTTAGACCAGATCTGAGC
CTGGGAGCTCTCTGGCTAACTAGGGAACCCACTGCTTAAGCCTCAATAAAGCTTGCCTTGAGTGCTTCAA
GTAGTGTGTGCCCGTCTGTTGTGTGACTCTGGTAACTAGAGATCCCTCAGACCCTTTTAGTCAGTGTGGA
AAATCTCTAGCAGTTTAAACCCGCTGATCAGCCTCGACTGTGCCTTCTAGTTGCCAGCCATCTGTTGTTT
GCCCCTCCCCCGTGCCTTCCTTGACCCTGGAAGGTGCCACTCCCACTGTCCTTTCCTAATAAAATGAGGA
AATTGCATCGCATTGTCTGAGTAGGTGTCATTCTATTCTGGGGGGTGGGGTGGGGCAGGACAGCAAGGGG
GAGGATTGGGAAGTCAATAGCAGGCATGCTGGGGATGCGGTGGGCTCTATGGGCGGCCGTTAATTAAGCT
TTTGTTCCCTTTAGTGAGGGTTAATTGCGCGCTTGGCGTAATCATGGTCATAGCTGTTTCCTGTGTGAAA
TTGTTATCCGCTCACAATTCCACACAACATACGAGCCGGGAGCATAAAGTGTAAAGCCTGGGGTGCCTAA
TGAGTGAGCTAACTCACATTAATTGCGTTGCGCTCACTGCCCGCTTTCCAGTCGGGAAACCTGTCGTGCC
AGCTGCATTAATGAATCGGCCAACGCGCGGGGAGAGGCGGTTTGCGTATTGGGCGCTCTTCCGCTTCCTC
GCTCACTGACTCGCTGCGCTCGGTCGTTCGGCTGCGGCGAGCGGTATCAGCTCACTCAAAGGCGGTAATA
CGGTTATCCACAGAATCAGGGGATAACGCAGGAAAGAACATGTGAGCAAAAGGCCAGCAAAAGGCCAGGA
ACCGTAAAAAGGCCGCGTTGCTGGCGTTTTTCCATAGGCTCCGCCCCCCTGACGAGCATCACAAAAATCG
ACGCTCAAGTCAGAGGTGGCGAAACCCGACAGGACTATAAAGATACCAGGCGTTTCCCCCTGGAAGCTCC
CTCGTGCGCTCTCCTGTTCCGACCCTGCCGCTTACCGGATACCTGTCCGCCTTTCTCCCTTCGGGAAGCG
TGGCGCTTTCTCATAGCTCACGCTGTAGGTATCTCAGTTCGGTGTAGGTCGTTCGCTCCAAGCTGGGCTG
TGTGCACGAACCCCCCGTTCAGCCCGACCGCTGCGCCTTATCCGGTAACTATCGTCTTGAGTCCAACCCG
GTAAGACACGACTTATCGCCACTGGCAGCAGCCACTGGTAACAGGATTAGCAGAGCGAGGTATGTAGGCG
GTGCTACAGAGTTCTTGAAGTGGTGGCCTAACTACGGCTACACTAGAAGAACAGTATTTGGTATCTGCGC
TCTGCTGAAGCCAGTTACCTTCGGAAAAAGAGTTGGTAGCTCTTGATCCGGCAAACAAACCACCGCTGGT
AGCGGTGGTTTTTTTGTTTGCAAGCAGCAGATTACGCGCAGAAAAAAAGGATCTCAAGAAGATCCTTTGA
TCTTTTCTACGGGGTCTGACGCTCAGTGGAACGAAAACTCACGTTAAGGGATTTTGGTCATGAGATTATC
AAAAAGGATCTTCACCTAGATCCTTTTAAATTAAAAATGAAGTTTTAAATCAATCTAAAGTATATATGAG
TAAACTTGGTCTGACAGTTACCAATGCTTAATCAGTGAGGCACCTATCTCAGCGATCTGTCTATTTCGTT
CATCCATAGTTGCCTGACTCCCCGTCGTGTAGATAACTACGATACGGGAGGGCTTACCATCTGGCCCCAG
TGCTGCAATGATACCGCGAGACCCACGCTCACCGGCTCCAGATTTATCAGCAATAAACCAGCCAGCCGGA
AGGGCCGAGCGCAGAAGTGGTCCTGCAACTTTATCCGCCTCCATCCAGTCTATTAATTGTTGCCGGGAAG
CTAGAGTAAGTAGTTCGCCAGTTAATAGTTTGCGCAACGTTGTTGCCATTGCTACAGGCATCGTGGTGTC
ACGCTCGTCGTTTGGTATGGCTTCATTCAGCTCCGGTTCCCAACGATCAAGGCGAGTTACATGATCCCCC
ATGTTGTGCAAAAAAGCGGTTAGCTCCTTCGGTCCTCCGATCGTTGTCAGAAGTAAGTTGGCCGCAGTGT
TATCACTCATGGTTATGGCAGCACTGCATAATTCTCTTACTGTCATGCCATCCGTAAGATGCTTTTCTGT
GACTGGTGAGTACTCAACCAAGTCATTCTGAGAATAGTGTATGCGGCGACCGAGTTGCTCTTGCCCGGCG
TCAATACGGGATAATACCGCGCCACATAGCAGAACTTTAAAAGTGCTCATCATTGGAAAACGTTCTTCGG
GGCGAAAACTCTCAAGGATCTTACCGCTGTTGAGATCCAGTTCGATGTAACCCACTCGTGCACCCAACTG
ATCTTCAGCATCTTTTACTTTCACCAGCGTTTCTGGGTGAGCAAAAACAGGAAGGCAAAATGCCGCAAAA
AAGGGAATAAGGGCGACACGGAAATGTTGAATACTCATACTCTTCCTTTTTCAATATTATTGAAGCATTT
ATCAGGGTTATTGTCTCATGAGCGGATACATATTTGAATGTATTTAGAAAAATAAACAAATAGGGGTTCC
GCGCACATTTCCCCGAAAAGTGCCACCTAAATTGTAAGCGTTAATATTTTGTTAAAATTCGCGTTAAATT
TTTGTTAAATCAGCTCATTTTTTAACCAATAGGCCGAAATCGGCAAAATCCCTTATAAATCAAAAGAATA
GACCGAGATAGGGT
[37 nt withheld, positions 8065-8101]
AAAGAACGTGGACTCCAACGTCAAAGG
[49 nt withheld, positions 8129-8177]
T
[91 nt withheld, positions 8179-8269]
G
[124 nt withheld, positions 8271-8394]
CCCATTCGCCATTCAGGCTGCGCAACTGTTGGGAAGGGCGATCGGTGCGGGCCTCTTCGCTATTACGCCA
GCTGGCGAAAGGGGGATGTGCTGCAAGGCGATTAAGTTGGGTAACGCCAGGGTTTTCCCAGTCACGACGT
TGTAAAACGACGGCCAGTGAGCGCGCGTAATACGACTCACTATAGGGCGAATTGACTAGTACATAACTTA
CGGTAAATGGCCCGCCTGGCTGACCGCCCAACGACCCCCGCCCATT
Features (pLannotate 1.2.2; 28 found; start..end, strand, type, name):
    245..444     +  promoter       CMV promoter: human cytomegalovirus (CMV) immediate early promoter
    462..642     +  LTR            5' LTR (truncated): truncated 5' long terminal repeat (LTR) from HIV-1
    689..814     +  misc_feature   HIV-1 Ψ: packaging signal of human immunodeficiency virus type 1
    798..1136    +  CDS            HIV-1 gag (fragment): gag protein from human immunodeficiency virus 1; gag
   1313..1546    +  misc_feature   RRE: The Rev response element (RRE) of HIV-1 allows for Rev-dependent mRNA export from the nucleus to the cytoplasm.
   1923..2023    +  CDS            Rev (fragment): human immunodeficiency virus 1 (HIV-1) Rev protein; rev; enhances nuclear export of unspliced and incompletely spliced viral mRNAs
   2073..2190    +  misc_feature   cPPT/CTS: central polypurine tract and central termination sequence of HIV-1
   2265..2505    +  promoter       U6 promoter: RNA polymerase III promoter for human U6 snRNA
   2552..2619    +  misc_RNA       tracrRNA (fragment): trans-activating CRISPR RNA for the Streptococcus pyogenes CRISPR/Cas9 system
   2642..3141    +  promoter       PGK promoter: mouse phosphoglycerate kinase 1 promoter
   3181..3777    +  CDS            PuroR (fragment): puromycin N-acetyltransferase; pac from Streptomyces; confers resistance to puromycin
   3850..4548    +  CDS            TagBFP: TagBFP is a basic (constitutively fluorescent) blue fluorescent protein published in 2008, derived from Entacmaea quadricolor. It is reported to be a very rapidly-maturing monomer with very low acid sensitivity.
   4560..5146    +  misc_feature   WPRE: woodchuck hepatitis virus posttranscriptional regulatory element
   5140..5286    +  CDS            nef (fragment): NEF_HV1LA - Experimental evidence at protein level: Swiss-Prot protein existence level 1. Extracellular Nef protein targets CD4(+) T-lymphocytes for apoptosis by interacting with CXCR4 surface receptors. From Human immunodeficiency virus type 1 group M subtype B (isolate Lai) (HIV-1).
   5294..5472    +  LTR            5' LTR (truncated): truncated 5' long terminal repeat (LTR) from HIV-1
   5498..5609    +  polyA_signal   bGH poly(A) signal: bovine growth hormone polyadenylation signal
   5748..5766    -  promoter       T3 promoter: promoter for bacteriophage T3 RNA polymerase
   5811..5827    -  protein_bind   lac operator: The lac repressor binds to the lac operator to inhibit transcription in E. coli. This inhibition can be relieved by adding lactose or isopropyl-β-D-thiogalactopyranoside (IPTG). lac repressor encoded by lacI
   5835..5865    -  promoter       lac promoter: promoter for the E. coli lac operon
   5880..5901    -  protein_bind   CAP binding site: CAP binding activates transcription in the presence of cAMP. E. coli catabolite activator protein
   5914..6006    -  CDS            lacI (fragment): lac repressor; lacI; The lac repressor binds to the lac operator to inhibit transcription in E. coli. This inhibition can be relieved by adding lactose or isopropyl-β-D-thiogalactopyranoside (IPTG).
   6189..6777    -  rep_origin     ori: high-copy-number ColE1/pMB1/pBR322/pUC origin of replication
   6948..7808    -  CDS            AmpR: β-lactamase; bla; confers resistance to ampicillin, carbenicillin, and related antibiotics
   7809..7913    -  promoter       AmpR promoter: bla
   7966..8394    -  rep_origin     f1 ori (sequence partly withheld): f1 bacteriophage origin of replication; arrow indicates direction of (+) strand synthesis
   8399..8554    -  CDS            lacZα (fragment): LacZα fragment of β-galactosidase; lacZ fragment
   8562..8580    +  promoter       T7 promoter: promoter for bacteriophage T7 RNA polymerase
   8594..244     +  enhancer       CMV enhancer (across the origin): human cytomegalovirus immediate early enhancer
