[The description below was written by a language model from this plasmid's Addgene catalogue record and pLannotate feature annotations shown in this document.]
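Description:
pKLV2-U6gRNA5(ETS1(11))-PGKpuro2ABFP-W is an 8,650 bp lentiviral guide RNA expression vector carrying a single CRISPR guide against human ETS1. It was made by inserting the guide into the BbsI sites of the parental pKLV2-U6gRNA5(BbsI)-PGKpuro2ABFP-W backbone, and both sites were destroyed in the process. In bacteria the plasmid is maintained through a high-copy ColE1/pUC-type origin and selected with ampicillin via β-lactamase. An f1 origin and remnants of a lac/lacZα cloning region flanked by T3 and T7 promoters are also present in the backbone.

The viral portion has a CMV enhancer/promoter fused to a truncated HIV-1 5' LTR, which drives transcription of the genomic RNA in packaging cells. This is followed by the Ψ packaging signal with a gag fragment, the RRE for Rev-dependent nuclear export, and the cPPT/CTS. A truncated 3' LTR and a downstream bGH polyadenylation signal close the unit. The truncated LTRs are consistent with a self-inactivating design that needs packaging functions supplied in trans.

Two expression units sit between the LTRs. A human U6 RNA polymerase III promoter transcribes the ETS1 guide fused to a Streptococcus pyogenes tracrRNA-derived scaffold. A mouse PGK promoter drives puromycin N-acetyltransferase and TagBFP, which the construct name indicates are linked by a 2A sequence. A WPRE follows to enhance expression. Transduced cells can therefore be selected with puromycin or tracked and sorted by blue fluorescence. No Cas9 is annotated, so the nuclease must be provided separately. The vector is intended for ETS1 targeting in human cells, and the associated publication concerns T-cell acute lymphoblastic leukemia.
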