Addgene plasmid #208549: pKLV2-U6gRNA5(ETS1(11))-PGKpuro2ABFP-W
Purpose: Lentiviral vector expressing gRNA targeting human ETS1
Depositing lab: Kosuke Yusa. Depositing organization: Kyoto University, Institute for Life and Medical Sciences. Publication: Canonical BAF complex regulates the oncogenic program in human T-cell acute lymphoblastic leukemia. Aoki K, Hyuga M, Tarumoto Y, Nishibuchi G, Ueda A, Ochi Y, Sugino S, Mikami T, Kobushi H, Kato I, Akahane K, Inukai T, Takaori-Kondo A, Takita J, Ogawa S, Yusa K. Blood. 2023 Nov 3:blood.2023020857. doi: 10.1182/blood.2023020857. PubMed 37922452.
Backbone
  Vector backbone: pKLV2-U6gRNA5(BbsI)-PGKpuro2ABFP-W
  Backbone manufacturer: addgene
  Backbone size w/o insert (bp): 8648
  Total vector size (bp): 8650
  Vector type: Lentiviral
  Selectable markers: Puromycin
Growth in bacteria
  Bacterial resistance: Ampicillin, 100 μg/mL
  Growth temperature: 37°C
  Growth strain: NEB Stable
  Copy number: Unknown
Gene/Insert
  Gene/Insert name: ETS1(11)
  gRNA/shRNA sequence: TGATCGCCTCACCCAGTCC
  Species: H. sapiens (human)
  Entrez Gene: ETS1 (a.k.a. ETS-1, EWSR2, c-ets-1, p54)
  Cloning method: Restriction Enzyme; 5′ cloning site BbsI (destroyed during cloning); 3′ cloning site BbsI (destroyed during cloning)
  Sequencing primers: 5′ AGATAATTAGAATTAATTTGACTG
Terms and licenses: Academic/Nonprofit Terms; Industry Terms: Not Available to Industry
How to cite: pKLV2-U6gRNA5(ETS1(11))-PGKpuro2ABFP-W was a gift from Kosuke Yusa (Addgene plasmid # 208549 ; http://n2t.net/addgene:208549 ; RRID:Addgene_208549)
